Addgene plasmid #130699: TPI-PTC1
Purpose: Expresses TPI-PTC1 NMD reporter (It has a Premature termination codon (PTC) at First Amino acid)
Depositing lab: Marvin Tanenbaum. Publication: Single-Molecule Imaging Uncovers Rules Governing Nonsense-Mediated mRNA Decay. Hoek TA, Khuperkar D, Lindeboom RGH, Sonneveld S, Verhagen BMP, Boersma S, Vermeulen M, Tanenbaum ME. Mol Cell. 2019 May 23. pii: S1097-2765(19)30361-2. doi: 10.1016/j.molcel.2019.05.008. PubMed 31155380.
Backbone
  Vector backbone: pcDNA4/TO
  Vector type: Mammalian Expression
  Selectable markers: Zeocin
Growth in bacteria
  Bacterial resistance: Ampicillin, 100 μg/mL
  Growth temperature: 37°C
  Growth strain: DH5alpha
  Copy number: Unknown
Gene/Insert
  Gene/Insert name: TPI-PTC1
  Species: H. sapiens (human)
  Mutation: PTC1
  Entrez Gene: TPI1 (a.k.a. HEL-S-49, TIM, TPI, TPID)
  Promoter: Pcmv
  Cloning method: Gibson Cloning
  Sequencing primers: 5′ CMV Forward
Terms and licenses: Academic/Nonprofit Terms; Industry Terms: Not Available to Industry
How to cite: TPI-PTC1 was a gift from Marvin Tanenbaum (Addgene plasmid # 130699 ; http://n2t.net/addgene:130699 ; RRID:Addgene_130699)
