[The description below was written by a language model from this plasmid's Addgene catalogue record and pLannotate feature annotations shown in this document.]
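Description:
TPI-PTC1 is a mammalian expression plasmid built on the pcDNA4/TO backbone that encodes a reporter mRNA for studying nonsense-mediated mRNA decay (NMD). It is propagated in E. coli through a high-copy ColE1/pUC-type origin with ampicillin resistance, and also carries an f1 origin. For selection in mammalian cells, an SV40 promoter/EM7 promoter cassette drives the Sh ble gene, which confers Zeocin resistance, followed by an SV40 polyadenylation signal.

The reporter is transcribed from the CMV enhancer/promoter. Short tet operator matches lie immediately downstream of the promoter, consistent with the tetracycline-regulated CMV/TO design of this backbone, in which transcription is repressed in cells expressing Tet repressor and induced by tetracycline or doxycycline. The annotated open reading frame begins with GCN4_v4 peptide sequences, the epitope used in SunTag arrays that are bound by an scFv-GFP fusion so that nascent polypeptides can be visualised. TagBFP follows, and then human triosephosphate isomerase (TPI1) sequence. The TPI1 matches appear as separate fragments spread over roughly 2.5 kb, some assigned to orthologues from other species. This pattern suggests a gene with introns retained, as an NMD substrate would need, although the record does not say so explicitly. According to the catalogue entry, the premature termination codon is placed at the first amino acid of TPI.

Downstream of TPI1 is a series of twelve regularly spaced short repeats that the annotation tool labelled as MCS fragments. They probably belong to a repeated array in the 3′ UTR, possibly an RNA-labelling hairpin array, but the record does not identify it. The bGH polyadenylation signal ends the transcript. The associated work used single-molecule imaging to examine NMD.
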