Features (pLannotate 1.2.2; 44 found; start..end, strand, type, name):
     28..80      -  misc_feature   bom (fragment): basis of mobility region from pBR322
    235..614     +  enhancer       CMV enhancer: human cytomegalovirus immediate early enhancer
    615..818     +  promoter       CMV promoter: human cytomegalovirus (CMV) immediate early promoter
    820..839     +  promoter       PLtetO-1 promoter (fragment): modified phage lambda PL promoter with tet operator sites (Lutz and Bujard, 1997)
    841..860     +  promoter       PLtetO-1 promoter (fragment): modified phage lambda PL promoter with tet operator sites (Lutz and Bujard, 1997)
    868..901     +  promoter       TRE3GV promoter (fragment): 3rd-generation Tet-responsive promoter that can be activated by binding of Tet-On® 3G, optimized for retroviral and lentiviral vectors
   1059..1115    +  CDS            GCN4_v4: GCN4 peptide optimized to improve solubility while preserving binding to an scFv-GFP fusion protein (Tanenbaum et al., 2014)
   1433..1456    +  CDS            GCN4_v4 (fragment): GCN4 peptide optimized to improve solubility while preserving binding to an scFv-GFP fusion protein (Tanenbaum et al., 2014)
   1725..1747    +  CDS            GCN4_v4 (fragment): GCN4 peptide optimized to improve solubility while preserving binding to an scFv-GFP fusion protein (Tanenbaum et al., 2014)
   2805..3500    +  CDS            TagBFP: TagBFP is a basic (constitutively fluorescent) blue fluorescent protein published in 2008, derived from Entacmaea quadricolor. It is reported to be a very rapidly-maturing monomer with very low acid sensitivity.
   3510..3617    +  CDS            TPI1 (fragment): TPIS_HUMAN - Also known as TPI. Experimental evidence at protein level: Swiss-Prot protein existence level 1. It is also responsible for the non-negligible production of methylglyoxal a reactive cytotoxic side-product that modifies and can alter proteins, DNA and lipids. From Homo sapiens (Human).
   4526..4882    +  CDS            Tpi1 (fragment): TPIS_MOUSE - Also known as Tpi. Experimental evidence at protein level: Swiss-Prot protein existence level 1. It is also responsible for the non-negligible production of methylglyoxal a reactive cytotoxic side-product that modifies and can alter proteins, DNA and lipids. From Mus musculus (Mouse).
   4936..5109    +  CDS            tpi-1 (fragment): TPIS_CAEEL - Experimental evidence at protein level: Swiss-Prot protein existence level 1. It is also responsible for the non-negligible production of methylglyoxal a reactive cytotoxic side-product that modifies and can alter proteins, DNA and lipids. From Caenorhabditis elegans.
   5395..5460    +  CDS            TPIS_PLAOI (fragment): Experimental evidence at protein level: Swiss-Prot protein existence level 1. From Platanus orientalis (Oriental plane-tree).
   5736..5825    +  CDS            TPI1 (fragment): TPIS_HUMAN - Also known as TPI. Experimental evidence at protein level: Swiss-Prot protein existence level 1. It is also responsible for the non-negligible production of methylglyoxal a reactive cytotoxic side-product that modifies and can alter proteins, DNA and lipids. From Homo sapiens (Human).
   5951..6061    +  CDS            TPIS_MAIZE (fragment): Experimental evidence at protein level: Swiss-Prot protein existence level 1. From Zea mays (Maize).
   6189..6207    -  misc_feature   MCS (fragment): pUC18/19 multiple cloning site
   6310..6328    -  misc_feature   MCS (fragment): pUC18/19 multiple cloning site
   6431..6449    -  misc_feature   MCS (fragment): pUC18/19 multiple cloning site
   6552..6570    -  misc_feature   MCS (fragment): pUC18/19 multiple cloning site
   6673..6691    -  misc_feature   MCS (fragment): pUC18/19 multiple cloning site
   6794..6812    -  misc_feature   MCS (fragment): pUC18/19 multiple cloning site
   6915..6933    -  misc_feature   MCS (fragment): pUC18/19 multiple cloning site
   7036..7054    -  misc_feature   MCS (fragment): pUC18/19 multiple cloning site
   7157..7175    -  misc_feature   MCS (fragment): pUC18/19 multiple cloning site
   7278..7296    -  misc_feature   MCS (fragment): pUC18/19 multiple cloning site
   7399..7417    -  misc_feature   MCS (fragment): pUC18/19 multiple cloning site
   7520..7538    -  misc_feature   MCS (fragment): pUC18/19 multiple cloning site
   7691..7915    +  polyA_signal   bGH poly(A) signal: bovine growth hormone polyadenylation signal
   7919..7940    +  promoter       SV40 promoter (fragment): SV40 enhancer and early promoter
   7961..8389    +  rep_origin     f1 ori (sequence partly withheld): f1 bacteriophage origin of replication; arrow indicates direction of (+) strand synthesis
   8403..8732    +  promoter       SV40 promoter: SV40 enhancer and early promoter
   8780..8827    +  promoter       EM7 promoter: synthetic bacterial promoter&nbsp
   8846..9220    +  CDS            BleoR: antibiotic-binding protein; Sh ble from Streptoalloteichus hindustanus; confers resistance to bleomycin, phleomycin, and Zeocin™
   9230..9355    +  CDS            ble (fragment): BLE_KLEPN - Experimental evidence at protein level: Swiss-Prot protein existence level 1. Binding protein with a strong affinity to the bleomycin family of antibiotics. Binds to CL990; an antimitotic-antibiotic compound. From Klebsiella pneumoniae.
   9350..9471    +  polyA_signal   SV40 poly(A) signal: SV40 polyadenylation signal
   9542..9564    -  protein_bind   lac operator (fragment): The lac repressor binds to the lac operator to inhibit transcription in E. coli. This inhibition can be relieved by adding lactose or isopropyl-β-D-thiogalactopyranoside (IPTG). lac repressor encoded by lacI
   9568..9598    -  promoter       lac promoter: promoter for the E. coli lac operon
   9613..9634    -  protein_bind   CAP binding site: CAP binding activates transcription in the presence of cAMP. E. coli catabolite activator protein
   9647..9739    -  CDS            lacI (fragment): lac repressor; lacI; The lac repressor binds to the lac operator to inhibit transcription in E. coli. This inhibition can be relieved by adding lactose or isopropyl-β-D-thiogalactopyranoside (IPTG).
   9741..9874    -  rep_origin     RSF ori (fragment): Plasmids containing the RSF 1030 origin of replication can be propagated in E. coli cells that contain additional plasmids with compatible origins.
   9933..10521   -  rep_origin     ori: high-copy-number ColE1/pMB1/pBR322/pUC origin of replication
  10692..11552   -  CDS            AmpR: β-lactamase; bla; confers resistance to ampicillin, carbenicillin, and related antibiotics
  11553..11657   -  promoter       AmpR promoter: bla
>Addgene plasmid #130699 | TPI-PTC1 | addgene full sequence | sequence record 255908 | Addgene NGS Result
GACGGATCGGGAGATCTCCCGATCCCCTATGGTGCACTCTCAGTACAATCTGCTCTGATGCCGCATAGTT
AAGCCAGTATCTGCTCCCTGCTTGTGTGTTGGAGGTCGCTGAGTAGTGCGCGAGCAAAATTTAAACTACA
ACAAGGCAAGGCTTGACCGACAATTGCATGAAGAATCTGCTTAGGGTTAGGCGTTTTGCGCTGCTTCGCG
ATGTACGGGCCAGATATACGCGTTGACATTGATTATTGACTAGTTATTAATAGTAATCAATTACGGGGTC
ATTAGTTCATAGCCCATATATGGAGTTCCGCGTTACATAACTTACGGTAAATGGCCCGCCTGGCTGACCG
CCCAACGACCCCCGCCCATTGACGTCAATAATGACGTATGTTCCCATAGTAACGCCAATAGGGACTTTCC
ATTGACGTCAATGGGTGGAGTATTTACGGTAAACTGCCCACTTGGCAGTACATCAAGTGTATCATATGCC
AAGTACGCCCCCTATTGACGTCAATGACGGTAAATGGCCCGCCTGGCATTATGCCCAGTACATGACCTTA
TGGGACTTTCCTACTTGGCAGTACATCTACGTATTAGTCATCGCTATTACCATGGTGATGCGGTTTTGGC
AGTACATCAATGGGCGTGGATAGCGGTTTGACTCACGGGGATTTCCAAGTCTCCACCCCATTGACGTCAA
TGGGAGTTTGTTTTGGCACCAAAATCAACGGGACTTTCCAAAATGTCGTAACAACTCCGCCCCATTGACG
CAAATGGGCGGTAGGCGTGTACGGTGGGAGGTCTATATAAGCAGAGCTCTCCCTATCAGTGATAGAGATC
TCCCTATCAGTGATAGAGATCGTCGACGAGCTCGTTTAGTGAACCGTCAGATCGCCTGGAGACGCCATCC
ACGCTGTTTTGACCTCCATAGAAGACACCGGGACCGATCCAGCCTCCGGACTCTAGCGTTTAAACTTAAG
CTTGCCACCATGGGCGCCATCATACACGCGGCCGCAATCATCGGTCCGGGTGGATCTGGAGGTGGAGGTT
CTGGAGGAGAAGAACTTTTGAGCAAGAATTATCATCTTGAGAACGAAGTGGCTCGTCTTAAGAAAGGTTC
TGGCAGTGGAGAAGAACTGCTTTCAAAGAATTACCACCTGGAAAATGAGGTAGCTAGACTGAAAAAGGGG
AGCGGAAGTGGGGAGGAGTTGCTGAGCAAAAATTATCATTTGGAGAACGAAGTAGCACGACTAAAGAAAG
GGTCCGGATCGGGTGAGGAGTTACTCTCGAAAAATTATCATCTCGAAAACGAAGTGGCTCGGCTAAAAAA
GGGCAGTGGTTCTGGAGAAGAGCTATTATCTAAAAACTACCACCTCGAAAATGAGGTGGCACGCTTAAAA
AAGGGAAGTGGCAGTGGTGAAGAGCTACTATCCAAGAATTATCATCTTGAGAACGAGGTAGCGCGTTTGA
AGAAGGGTTCCGGCTCAGGAGAGGAACTGCTCTCGAAGAACTATCATCTTGAAAATGAGGTCGCTCGATT
AAAAAAGGGATCGGGCAGTGGTGAGGAACTACTTTCAAAGAATTACCACCTCGAAAACGAAGTAGCTCGA
TTAAAGAAAGGTTCAGGGTCGGGTGAAGAATTACTGAGTAAAAATTATCATCTGGAAAATGAGGTAGCGA
GACTAAAAAAGGGGAGTGGTTCTGGCGAAGAGTTGCTATCGAAAAATTATCATCTTGAGAACGAAGTTGC
TAGGCTCAAAAAGGGCTCAGGCTCAGGCGAGGAGTTGCTCTCGAAAAACTACCACTTGGAAAATGAGGTC
GCGAGGTTGAAAAAGGGGAGCGGGTCGGGCGAGGAGTTATTGAGCAAAAACTATCATTTAGAGAACGAAG
TCGCGCGCTTAAAGAAAGGCTCGGGCTCGGGCGAAGAACTCTTATCGAAGAACTACCACCTCGAAAATGA
GGTCGCCAGGTTGAAAAAGGGCAGTGGCAGCGGGGAGGAACTCTTGAGCAAGAACTACCACTTGGAGAAT
GAGGTCGCGAGATTGAAGAAAGGGTCGGGGAGCGGCGAGGAATTGCTCAGCAAGAATTATCATTTGGAGA
ACGAAGTCGCCAGGCTCAAGAAAGGCTCGGGGTCGGGGGAGGAATTGTTGAGTAAAAACTACCACTTGGA
AAATGAAGTCGCCAGGCTCAAAAAAGGGAGTGGGAGCGGCGAAGAGTTATTGAGCAAAAATTACCACTTG
GAGAACGAAGTGGCAAGGCTCAAGAAAGGGAGCGGCAGCGGGGAGGAGCTCTTATCGAAGAACTACCACT
TAGAGAATGAAGTCGCCCGCTTGAAGAAAGGCTCGGGGAGCGGGGAAGAGCTCTTGAGCAAGAACTACCA
CTTGGAAAATGAGGTGGCGCGCTTGAAGAAAGGGAGCGGGAGCGGGGAAGAGTTACTATCTAAGAATTAT
CATCTCGAGAACGAGGTGGCTCGACTAAAGAAGGGCTCCGGCAGTGGGGAGGAACTCCTGTCGAAGAACT
ATCATCTTGAAAATGAGGTTGCAAGACTTAAAAAGGGGTCCGGATCAGGTGAGGAACTACTCAGTAAGAA
TTACCACCTGGAAAACGAAGTTGCACGTTTGAAGAAAGGATCAGGATCAGGCGAAGAACTGCTCTCAAAA
GATTATCATTTGGAAAATGAGGTTGCACGTTTAAAAAAGGGAAGTGGCAGTGGTGAGGAACTTCTGTCGA
AAAATTATCATCTCGAGAATGAAGTAGCCCGACTTAAAAAGGGTTCTGGCTCGGGTCAGCGGCCGCACCG
GTCATCTGAGCTGATTAAAGAAAATATGCATATGAAGCTGTATATGGAGGGGACAGTGGACAATCACCAT
TTCAAATGTACATCTGAAGGAGAGGGGAAACCCTATGAAGGAACACAGACAATGAGGATCAAAGTGGTGG
AGGGGGGCCCCCTGCCTTTCGCTTTTGACATTCTGGCTACCAGCTTTCTGTATGGAAGCAAGACTTTCAT
CAACCATACCCAGGGAATTCCTGATTTCTTTAAACAGTCCTTCCCTGAGGGATTTACATGGGAACGGGTG
ACAACTTACGAGGACGGCGGGGTGCTGACCGCCACTCAGGATACAAGCCTGCAGGACGGCTGCCTGATCT
ATAATGTGAAGATCAGAGGCGTGAACTTCACTTCCAATGGCCCCGTGATGCAGAAGAAGACCCTGGGCTG
GGAGGCATTCACTGAGACTCTGTACCCAGCTGACGGGGGACTGGAAGGGCGCAACGATATGGCACTGAAA
CTGGTGGGGGGAAGCCATCTGATTGCAAACATTAAAACTACATACCGCTCTAAAAAACCCGCAAAAAACC
TGAAAATGCCAGGCGTGTATTACGTGGATTACCGCCTGGAGCGCATCAAAGAGGCTAATAACGAGACCTA
CGTGGAACAGCACGAGGTGGCTGTGGCTCGCTACTGCGATCTGCCTTCTAAGCTGGGACACAAACTGAAC
GATATCTAACCCTCCAGGAAGTTCTTCGTTGGGGGAAACTGGAAGATGAACGGGCGGAAGCAGAGTCTGG
GGGAGCTCATCGGCACTCTGAACGCGGCCAAGGTGCCGGCCGACACCGGTAAGCCCTCGCCGAGGAGGGG
TCTGGCCGGGCCGGGGCCGGGGCCGGGGCAGGAGTGGCAGCGCCCTCTCCCGAGGCCCCGAGGCCCCGAG
GCCGGTATCCGCGCGGACCTGATGCAGGGCTGTGGGACGAGGGCCGCTGGGGTCCGGGCAGGGGCCTCGC
AGCCGCAGCCCCGTCGGTGCGTCGAGGGGGCAGGGCGGAGCACATGATGCCCCTTGGACTATGGGGCAGG
TAAGGACGTTTTCTTCCCTTCGGCAACCTGAACGACTCCCGCCTTCCACGGAAGGGACCGAGCCCGTGCC
AAACAGGCTGAGCGATTTGGGAGTGAGGAGCCATCCTACCGCTTTCCCCAACCTGGAAACAGCAAAGCGC
AAGGCCTCTGAGTCAGTTAGGTCTCTGCCACCCACGGGCAAAGGATGCTCTCCTCCATCCTCCTTCCTCC
CTCCACCGAAATCGGAGAGCCGCGGGCCTGATCCAAAGAGGCATCCCCTTCTCGTTCATTCCCCAGAGGC
CTCAATACAAACCCCAGGAGTTGGCCCCTCTCCTTTTGCTACAAATCCTTGCCTTGCAAAGGGGAGGTGA
GGATGGGCTATTTTAGAAGGGAAGCAGGGTTGCTCCCTGGAGAATGCTGAGTCTGTGAGGTGCCTATGCC
GAGAATAGGTCGAGGAAATTGGAGCCCCAGCTGTTAAAAGAGCAGAGGGCAGGGTGAGGGCCGTGGCCTC
TCAGGGGTATCTGGAAGGCTCTTCGAGTTGAGTGCAGACCCAGCCTGGGCTGGAAAATGGACAAAGGTCA
TCTTGCTGGGGTGAAAAGGGGGAGAGCAGAACCAAGAAGAAGAGGGTGAGGGCTGGGGGGCTCCAGGGCA
CTGGTTAGGAATTGTGGGGAATGAAGGCTTTCTTTAGTCTCATCCCCCTGTGGTACCATCTTGTCCTCAG
AGGTGGTTTGTGCTCCCCCTACTGCCTATATCGACTTCGCCCGGCAGAAGCTAGATCCCAAGATTGCTGT
GGCTGCGCAGAACTGCTACAAAGTGACTAATGGGGCTTTTACTGGGGAGATCAGGTGAGATCGAGGTGGA
GAGGGGTGTGTGGGACCCTTCCCTCACTTTCCTCGTTGAGGGGAAAGCCACAGGGTGGGCTCCCTGCTGA
ACCTTGGCTTCATCTCTTCCTTTAGCCCTGGCATGATCAAAGACTGCGGAGCCACGTGGGTGGTCCTGGG
GCACTCAGAGAGAAGGCATGTCTTTGGGGAGTCAGATGAGGTTAGTAGCCAAGAGAGAAGATAAGGGATG
TCTTTTTCCAAGAAGGATGTCTCACCAAGTCTGTTTCTCAACAGCTGATTGGGCAGAAAGTGGCCCATGC
TCTGGCAGAGGGACTCGGAGTAATCGCCTGCATTGGGGAGAAGCTAGATGAAAGGGAAGCTGGCATCACT
GAGAAGGTTGTTTTCGAGCAGACAAAGGTCATCGCAGGTATCTCTGGAGAAAGGGACCTTTGAGCCTATC
CAGGGCCACAGAGACTCAGAGGGTAGGGTCAGGCCCTGGAGCCTGTCTTGGTCCCCATGCTGATCCAGAA
AAGGAAAAAGGGGAGGGGGAGTGACAATCTTTGCTTGGGGCCTATGACTTCTCCAGCCCCAAGGTAGATG
CCACCTGGAAATCCCCCAATGTCCACTAGGGGGCAGTAGGCCACCGTTCTTCGTACTCCGGAGAACCTGG
CTGGAGAGCTCTTTCTTGTTCACCCTTCCCTCCATCTGTATCTCTGCCCTGCAGATAACGTGAAGGACTG
GAGCAAGGTCGTCCTGGCCTATGAGCCTGTGTGGGCCATTGGTACTGGCAAGACTGCAACACCCCAACAG
GTAACCGGGCCCAGGAGCCCTGCCCTCATCCCAGCCTGCCTCAATAGGTTTGGACAGACACAGCCCACAT
GGGGCAACCCCTTATTTCAAAGACACAGAGACCTTGAACCCAGAGACAGTGACTTGTCCAAGGGCATCCA
GTCCAGGGCCTGGCTTGGATCAGAGCCCTGGTACTCTGACTCAGTCAGAAACCACACTAAGTGTCCACTG
GTGCCAGTGATTTTTCCTCTTAGAGAGGCAGAAAAGGTCTTACTTAGGCCAGCTTCTTGTTCTAGGCCCA
GGAAGTACACGAGAAGCTCCGAGGATGGCTGAAGTCCAACGTCTCTGATGCGGTGGCTCAGAGCACCCGT
ATCATTTATGGAGGTGAGTGGCTTTGGTTCCCGGCTGAGGTGGAGTGGGCTGAGGACTAGACTGAGCCCT
CGGACATGGAGGTGGGGATGGGGCAGACTCATCCCATTCTTGACCAAGCCCTTGTTCTGCTCCCTTCCCA
GGCTCTGTGACTGGGGCAACCTGCAAGGAGCTGGCCAGCCAGCCTGATGTGGATGGCTTCCTTGTGGGTG
GTGCTTCCCTCAAGCCCGAATTCGTGGACATCATCAATGCCAAACAATGAGCCCCATCCATCTTCCCTAC
CCTTCCTGCCAAGCCAGGGACTGCTAGCCCGGTTGTACAGGTACCGGATCCTAAGGTACCTAATTGCCTA
GAAAGGAGCAGACGATATGGCGTCGCTCCCTGCAGGTCGACTCTAGAAACCAGCAGAGCATATGGGCTCG
CTGGCTGCAGTATTCCCGGGTTCATTAGATCCTAAGGTACCTAATTGCCTAGAAAGGAGCAGACGATATG
GCGTCGCTCCCTGCAGGTCGACTCTAGAAACCAGCAGAGCATATGGGCTCGCTGGCTGCAGTATTCCCGG
GTTCATTAGATCCTAAGGTACCTAATTGCCTAGAAAGGAGCAGACGATATGGCGTCGCTCCCTGCAGGTC
GACTCTAGAAACCAGCAGAGCATATGGGCTCGCTGGCTGCAGTATTCCCGGGTTCATTAGATCCTAAGGT
ACCTAATTGCCTAGAAAGGAGCAGACGATATGGCGTCGCTCCCTGCAGGTCGACTCTAGAAACCAGCAGA
GCATATGGGCTCGCTGGCTGCAGTATTCCCGGGTTCATTAGATCCTAAGGTACCTAATTGCCTAGAAAGG
AGCAGACGATATGGCGTCGCTCCCTGCAGGTCGACTCTAGAAACCAGCAGAGCATATGGGCTCGCTGGCT
GCAGTATTCCCGGGTTCATTAGATCCTAAGGTACCTAATTGCCTAGAAAGGAGCAGACGATATGGCGTCG
CTCCCTGCAGGTCGACTCTAGAAACCAGCAGAGCATATGGGCTCGCTGGCTGCAGTATTCCCGGGTTCAT
TAGATCCTAAGGTACCTAATTGCCTAGAAAGGAGCAGACGATATGGCGTCGCTCCCTGCAGGTCGACTCT
AGAAACCAGCAGAGCATATGGGCTCGCTGGCTGCAGTATTCCCGGGTTCATTAGATCCTAAGGTACCTAA
TTGCCTAGAAAGGAGCAGACGATATGGCGTCGCTCCCTGCAGGTCGACTCTAGAAACCAGCAGAGCATAT
GGGCTCGCTGGCTGCAGTATTCCCGGGTTCATTAGATCCTAAGGTACCTAATTGCCTAGAAAGGAGCAGA
CGATATGGCGTCGCTCCCTGCAGGTCGACTCTAGAAACCAGCAGAGCATATGGGCTCGCTGGCTGCAGTA
TTCCCGGGTTCATTAGATCCTAAGGTACCTAATTGCCTAGAAAGGAGCAGACGATATGGCGTCGCTCCCT
GCAGGTCGACTCTAGAAACCAGCAGAGCATATGGGCTCGCTGGCTGCAGTATTCCCGGGTTCATTAGATC
CTAAGGTACCTAATTGCCTAGAAAGGAGCAGACGATATGGCGTCGCTCCCTGCAGGTCGACTCTAGAAAC
CAGCAGAGCATATGGGCTCGCTGGCTGCAGTATTCCCGGGTTCATTAGATCCTAAGGTACCTAATTGCCT
AGAAAGGAGCAGACGATATGGCGTCGCTCCCTGCAGGTCGACTCTAGAAACCAGCAGAGCATATGGGCTC
GCTGGCTGCAGTATTCCCGGGTTCATTAGATCTCGCGAAGGGCGAATTCACGAGGCGCGCCCGGATCGCG
ATCGCAATCTTAATTAACTCGAGTCTAGAGGGCCCGTTTAAACCCGCTGATCAGCCTCGACTGTGCCTTC
TAGTTGCCAGCCATCTGTTGTTTGCCCCTCCCCCGTGCCTTCCTTGACCCTGGAAGGTGCCACTCCCACT
GTCCTTTCCTAATAAAATGAGGAAATTGCATCGCATTGTCTGAGTAGGTGTCATTCTATTCTGGGGGGTG
GGGTGGGGCAGGACAGCAAGGGGGAGGATTGGGAAGACAATAGCAGGCATGCTGGGGATGCGGTGGGCTC
TATGGCTTCTGAGGCGGAAAGAACCAGCTGGGGCTCTAGGGGGTATCCCC
[124 nt withheld, positions 7961-8084]
C
[91 nt withheld, positions 8086-8176]
A
[49 nt withheld, positions 8178-8226]
CCTTTGACGTTGGAGTCCACGTTCTTT
[37 nt withheld, positions 8254-8290]
ACCCTATCTCGGTCTATTCTTTTGATTTATAAGGGATTTTGCCGATTTCGGCCTATTGGTTAAAAAATGA
GCTGATTTAACAAAAATTTAACGCGAATTAATTCTGTGGAATGTGTGTCAGTTAGGGTGTGGAAAGTCCC
CAGGCTCCCCAGCAGGCAGAAGTATGCAAAGCATGCATCTCAATTAGTCAGCAACCAGGTGTGGAAAGTC
CCCAGGCTCCCCAGCAGGCAGAAGTATGCAAAGCATGCATCTCAATTAGTCAGCAACCATAGTCCCGCCC
CTAACTCCGCCCATCCCGCCCCTAACTCCGCCCAGTTCCGCCCATTCTCCGCCCCATGGCTGACTAATTT
TTTTTATTTATGCAGAGGCCGAGGCCGCCTCTGCCTCTGAGCTATTCCAGAAGTAGTGAGGAGGCTTTTT
TGGAGGCCTAGGCTTTTGCAAAAAGCTCCCGGGAGCTTGTATATCCATTTTCGGATCTGATCAGCACGTG
TTGACAATTAATCATCGGCATAGTATATCGGCATAGTATAATACGACAAGGTGAGGAACTAAACCATGGC
CAAGTTGACCAGTGCCGTTCCGGTGCTCACCGCGCGCGACGTCGCCGGAGCGGTCGAGTTCTGGACCGAC
CGGCTCGGGTTCTCCCGGGACTTCGTGGAGGACGACTTCGCCGGTGTGGTCCGGGACGACGTGACCCTGT
TCATCAGCGCGGTCCAGGACCAGGTGGTGCCGGACAACACCCTGGCCTGGGTGTGGGTGCGCGGCCTGGA
CGAGCTGTACGCCGAGTGGTCGGAGGTCGTGTCCACGAACTTCCGGGACGCCTCCGGGCCGGCCATGACC
GAGATCGGCGAGCAGCCGTGGGGGCGGGAGTTCGCCCTGCGCGACCCGGCCGGCAACTGCGTGCACTTCG
TGGCCGAGGAGCAGGACTGACACGTGCTACGAGATTTCGATTCCACCGCCGCCTTCTATGAAAGGTTGGG
CTTCGGAATCGTTTTCCGGGACGCCGGCTGGATGATCCTCCAGCGCGGGGATCTCATGCTGGAGTTCTTC
GCCCACCCCAACTTGTTTATTGCAGCTTATAATGGTTACAAATAAAGCAATAGCATCACAAATTTCACAA
ATAAAGCATTTTTTTCACTGCATTCTAGTTGTGGTTTGTCCAAACTCATCAATGTATCTTATCATGTCTG
TATACCGTCGACCTCTAGCTAGAGCTTGGCGTAATCATGGTCATAGCTGTTTCCTGTGTGAAATTGTTAT
CCGCTCACAATTCCACACAACATACGAGCCGGAAGCATAAAGTGTAAAGCCTGGGGTGCCTAATGAGTGA
GCTAACTCACATTAATTGCGTTGCGCTCACTGCCCGCTTTCCAGTCGGGAAACCTGTCGTGCCAGCTGCA
TTAATGAATCGGCCAACGCGCGGGGAGAGGCGGTTTGCGTATTGGGCGCTCTTCCGCTTCCTCGCTCACT
GACTCGCTGCGCTCGGTCGTTCGGCTGCGGCGAGCGGTATCAGCTCACTCAAAGGCGGTAATACGGTTAT
CCACAGAATCAGGGGATAACGCAGGAAAGAACATGTGAGCAAAAGGCCAGCAAAAGGCCAGCAAAAGGCC
AGGAACCGTAAAAAGGCCGCGTTGCTGGCGTTTTTCCATAGGCTCCGCCCCCCTGACGAGCATCACAAAA
ATCGACGCTCAAGTCAGAGGTGGCGAAACCCGACAGGACTATAAAGATACCAGGCGTTTCCCCCTGGAAG
CTCCCTCGTGCGCTCTCCTGTTCCGACCCTGCCGCTTACCGGATACCTGTCCGCCTTTCTCCCTTCGGGA
AGCGTGGCGCTTTCTCATAGCTCACGCTGTAGGTATCTCAGTTCGGTGTAGGTCGTTCGCTCCAAGCTGG
GCTGTGTGCACGAACCCCCCGTTCAGCCCGACCGCTGCGCCTTATCCGGTAACTATCGTCTTGAGTCCAA
CCCGGTAAGACACGACTTATCGCCACTGGCAGCAGCCACTGGTAACAGGATTAGCAGAGCGAGGTATGTA
GGCGGTGCTACAGAGTTCTTGAAGTGGTGGCCTAACTACGGCTACACTAGAAGAACAGTATTTGGTATCT
GCGCTCTGCTGAAGCCAGTTACCTTCGGAAAAAGAGTTGGTAGCTCTTGATCCGGCAAACAAACCACCGC
TGGTAGCGGTGGTTTTTTTGTTTGCAAGCAGCAGATTACGCGCAGAAAAAAAGGATCTCAAGAAGATCCT
TTGATCTTTTCTACGGGGTCTGACGCTCAGTGGAACGAAAACTCACGTTAAGGGATTTTGGTCATGAGAT
TATCAAAAAGGATCTTCACCTAGATCCTTTTAAATTAAAAATGAAGTTTTAAATCAATCTAAAGTATATA
TGAGTAAACTTGGTCTGACAGTTACCAATGCTTAATCAGTGAGGCACCTATCTCAGCGATCTGTCTATTT
CGTTCATCCATAGTTGCCTGACTCCCCGTCGTGTAGATAACTACGATACGGGAGGGCTTACCATCTGGCC
CCAGTGCTGCAATGATACCGCGAGACCCACGCTCACCGGCTCCAGATTTATCAGCAATAAACCAGCCAGC
CGGAAGGGCCGAGCGCAGAAGTGGTCCTGCAACTTTATCCGCCTCCATCCAGTCTATTAATTGTTGCCGG
GAAGCTAGAGTAAGTAGTTCGCCAGTTAATAGTTTGCGCAACGTTGTTGCCATTGCTACAGGCATCGTGG
TGTCACGCTCGTCGTTTGGTATGGCTTCATTCAGCTCCGGTTCCCAACGATCAAGGCGAGTTACATGATC
CCCCATGTTGTGCAAAAAAGCGGTTAGCTCCTTCGGTCCTCCGATCGTTGTCAGAAGTAAGTTGGCCGCA
GTGTTATCACTCATGGTTATGGCAGCACTGCATAATTCTCTTACTGTCATGCCATCCGTAAGATGCTTTT
CTGTGACTGGTGAGTACTCAACCAAGTCATTCTGAGAATAGTGTATGCGGCGACCGAGTTGCTCTTGCCC
GGCGTCAATACGGGATAATACCGCGCCACATAGCAGAACTTTAAAAGTGCTCATCATTGGAAAACGTTCT
TCGGGGCGAAAACTCTCAAGGATCTTACCGCTGTTGAGATCCAGTTCGATGTAACCCACTCGTGCACCCA
ACTGATCTTCAGCATCTTTTACTTTCACCAGCGTTTCTGGGTGAGCAAAAACAGGAAGGCAAAATGCCGC
AAAAAAGGGAATAAGGGCGACACGGAAATGTTGAATACTCATACTCTTCCTTTTTCAATATTATTGAAGC
ATTTATCAGGGTTATTGTCTCATGAGCGGATACATATTTGAATGTATTTAGAAAAATAAACAAATAGGGG
TTCCGCGCACATTTCCCCGAAAAGTGCCACCTGACGTC
